>Addgene plasmid #188031 | CapChR1_pmCherry-N1 | addgene full sequence | sequence record 370187 | Addgene NGS Result
TAGTTATTAATAGTAATCAATTACGGGGTCATTAGTTCATAGCCCATATATGGAGTTCCGCGTTACATAA
CTTACGGTAAATGGCCCGCCTGGCTGACCGCCCAACGACCCCCGCCCATTGACGTCAATAATGACGTATG
TTCCCATAGTAACGCCAATAGGGACTTTCCATTGACGTCAATGGGTGGAGTATTTACGGTAAACTGCCCA
CTTGGCAGTACATCAAGTGTATCATATGCCAAGTACGCCCCCTATTGACGTCAATGACGGTAAATGGCCC
GCCTGGCATTATGCCCAGTACATGACCTTATGGGACTTTCCTACTTGGCAGTACATCTACGTATTAGTCA
TCGCTATTACCATGGTGATGCGGTTTTGGCAGTACATCAATGGGCGTGGATAGCGGTTTGACTCACGGGG
ATTTCCAAGTCTCCACCCCATTGACGTCAATGGGAGTTTGTTTTGGCACCAAAATCAACGGGACTTTCCA
AAATGTCGTAACAACTCCGCCCCATTGACGCAAATGGGCGGTAGGCGTGTACGGTGGGAGGTCTATATAA
GCAGAGCTGGTTTAGTGAACCGTCAGATCCGCTAGCGCTACCGGACTCAGATCTCGAGCTCAAGCTTCGA
ATTCTGCAGTCGACGGTACCGCGGGCCCGGGATCCACCGGTGCCACCATGGACTATGGCGGCGCTTTGTC
TGCCGTCGGACGCGAACTTTTGTTCGTTACTAATCCTGTGGTGGTGAACGGGTCCGTCCTGGTCCCTGAG
GATCAATGTTACTGTGCCGGATGGATTGAATCTCGCGGCACGAACGGCGCTCAGACCGCGTCAAATGTCC
TGCAGTGGCTTGCAGCAGGATTCGACATTTTGCTGCTGATGTTCTATGCCTACCAAACCTGGAAATCTAC
ATGCGGCTGGGAGGAGATCTATGTGTGCGCCATTGAAATGGTTAAGGTGATTCTCGAGTTCTTTTTTGAG
TTTAAGAATCCCTCTATGCTCTACCTTGCCACAGGACACCGGGTGCAGTGGCTGCGCTATGCAGAGTGGC
TGCTCACTTGTCCTGTCATCTGTATCCACCTGAGCAACCTCACCGGCCTGAGCAACGACTACAGCAGGAG
AACCATGGGACTCCTTGTCTCAGACATCGGGTGTATCGTGTGGGGGGCTACCAGCGCCATGGCAACCGGC
TATGTTAAAGTCATCTTCTTTTGTCTTGGATTGTGCTATGGCGCGAACACATTTTTTCACGCCGCCAAAG
CATATATCGAGGGTTATCATACTGTGCCAAAGGGTCGGTGCCGCCAGGTCGTGACCGGCATGGCATGGCT
GTTTTTCGTGAGCTGGGGTATGTTCCCAATTCTCTTCATTTTGGGGCCCGAAGGTTTTGGCGTCCTGAGC
GTCTATGGCTCCACCGTAGGTCACACGATTATTGATCTGATGAGTAAAGAGTGTTGGGGGTTGTTGGGAC
ACTACCTGCGCGTCCTGATCCACGAGCACATATTGATTCACGGAGATATCCGCAAAACCACCAAACTGAA
CATCGGCGGAACGGAGATCGAGGTCGAGACTCTCGTCGAAGACGAAGCCGAGGCCGGAGCCGTGCCAGCG
GCCGCCGTGAGCAAGGGCGAGGAGGATAACATGGCCATCATCAAGGAGTTCATGCGCTTCAAGGTGCACA
TGGAGGGCTCCGTGAACGGCCACGAGTTCGAGATCGAGGGCGAGGGCGAGGGCCGCCCCTACGAGGGCAC
CCAGACCGCCAAGCTGAAGGTGACCAAGGGTGGCCCCCTGCCCTTCGCCTGGGACATCCTGTCCCCTCAG
TTCATGTACGGCTCCAAGGCCTACGTGAAGCACCCCGCCGACATCCCCGACTACTTGAAGCTGTCCTTCC
CCGAGGGCTTCAAGTGGGAGCGCGTGATGAACTTCGAGGACGGCGGCGTGGTGACCGTGACCCAGGACTC
CTCCCTGCAGGACGGCGAGTTCATCTACAAGGTGAAGCTGCGCGGCACCAACTTCCCCTCCGACGGCCCC
GTAATGCAGAAGAAGACCATGGGCTGGGAGGCCTCCTCCGAGCGGATGTACCCCGAGGACGGCGCCCTGA
AGGGCGAGATCAAGCAGAGGCTGAAGCTGAAGGACGGCGGCCACTACGACGCTGAGGTCAAGACCACCTA
CAAGGCCAAGAAGCCCGTGCAGCTGCCCGGCGCCTACAACGTCAACATCAAGTTGGACATCACCTCCCAC
AACGAGGACTACACCATCGTGGAACAGTACGAACGCGCCGAGGGCCGCCACTCCACCGGCGGCATGGACG
AGCTGTACAAGTAAAGCGGCCGCGACTCTAGATCATAATCAGCCATACCACATTTGTAGAGGTTTTACTT
GCTTTAAAAAACCTCCCACACCTCCCCCTGAACCTGAAACATAAAATGAATGCAATTGTTGTTGTTAACT
TGTTTATTGCAGCTTATAATGGTTACAAATAAAGCAATAGCATCACAAATTTCACAAATAAAGCATTTTT
TTCACTGCATTCTAGTTGTGGTTTGTCCAAACTCATCAATGTATCTTAAGGCGTAAATTGTAAGCGTTAA
TATTTTGTTAAAATTCGCGTTAAATTTTTGTTAAATCAGCTCATTTTTTAACCAATAGGCCGAAATCGGC
AAAATCCCTTATAAATCAAAAGAATAGACCGAGATAGGGT
[37 nt withheld, positions 2701-2737]
AAAGAACGTGGACTCCAACGTCAAAGG
[49 nt withheld, positions 2765-2813]
T
[91 nt withheld, positions 2815-2905]
G
[124 nt withheld, positions 2907-3030]
CAGGTGGCACTTTTCGGGGAAATGTGCGCGGAACCCCTATTTGTTTATTTTTCTAAATACATTCAAATAT
GTATCCGCTCATGAGACAATAACCCTGATAAATGCTTCAATAATATTGAAAAAGGAAGAGTCCTGAGGCG
GAAAGAACCAGCTGTGGAATGTGTGTCAGTTAGGGTGTGGAAAGTCCCCAGGCTCCCCAGCAGGCAGAAG
TATGCAAAGCATGCATCTCAATTAGTCAGCAACCAGGTGTGGAAAGTCCCCAGGCTCCCCAGCAGGCAGA
AGTATGCAAAGCATGCATCTCAATTAGTCAGCAACCATAGTCCCGCCCCTAACTCCGCCCATCCCGCCCC
TAACTCCGCCCAGTTCCGCCCATTCTCCGCCCCATGGCTGACTAATTTTTTTTATTTATGCAGAGGCCGA
GGCCGCCTCGGCCTCTGAGCTATTCCAGAAGTAGTGAGGAGGCTTTTTTGGAGGCCTAGGCTTTTGCAAA
GATCGATCAAGAGACAGGATGAGGATCGTTTCGCATGATTGAACAAGATGGATTGCACGCAGGTTCTCCG
GCCGCTTGGGTGGAGAGGCTATTCGGCTATGACTGGGCACAACAGACAATCGGCTGCTCTGATGCCGCCG
TGTTCCGGCTGTCAGCGCAGGGGCGCCCGGTTCTTTTTGTCAAGACCGACCTGTCCGGTGCCCTGAATGA
ACTGCAAGACGAGGCAGCGCGGCTATCGTGGCTGGCCACGACGGGCGTTCCTTGCGCAGCTGTGCTCGAC
GTTGTCACTGAAGCGGGAAGGGACTGGCTGCTATTGGGCGAAGTGCCGGGGCAGGATCTCCTGTCATCTC
ACCTTGCTCCTGCCGAGAAAGTATCCATCATGGCTGATGCAATGCGGCGGCTGCATACGCTTGATCCGGC
TACCTGCCCATTCGACCACCAAGCGAAACATCGCATCGAGCGAGCACGTACTCGGATGGAAGCCGGTCTT
GTCGATCAGGATGATCTGGACGAAGAGCATCAGGGGCTCGCGCCAGCCGAACTGTTCGCCAGGCTCAAGG
CGAGCATGCCCGACGGCGAGGATCTCGTCGTGACCCATGGCGATGCCTGCTTGCCGAATATCATGGTGGA
AAATGGCCGCTTTTCTGGATTCATCGACTGTGGCCGGCTGGGTGTGGCGGACCGCTATCAGGACATAGCG
TTGGCTACCCGTGATATTGCTGAAGAGCTTGGCGGCGAATGGGCTGACCGCTTCCTCGTGCTTTACGGTA
TCGCCGCTCCCGATTCGCAGCGCATCGCCTTCTATCGCCTTCTTGACGAGTTCTTCTGAGCGGGACTCTG
GGGTTCGAAATGACCGACCAAGCGACGCCCAACCTGCCATCACGAGATTTCGATTCCACCGCCGCCTTCT
ATGAAAGGTTGGGCTTCGGAATCGTTTTCCGGGACGCCGGCTGGATGATCCTCCAGCGCGGGGATCTCAT
GCTGGAGTTCTTCGCCCACCCTAGGGGGAGGCTAACTGAAACACGGAAGGAGACAATACCGGAAGGAACC
CGCGCTATGACGGCAATAAAAAGACAGAATAAAACGCACGGTGTTGGGTCGTTTGTTCATAAACGCGGGG
TTCGGTCCCAGGGCTGGCACTCTGTCGATACCCCACCGAGACCCCATTGGGGCCAATACGCCCGCGTTTC
TTCCTTTTCCCCACCCCACCCCCCAAGTTCGGGTGAAGGCCCAGGGCTCGCAGCCAACGTCGGGGCGGCA
GGCCCTGCCATAGCCTCAGGTTACTCATATATACTTTAGATTGATTTAAAACTTCATTTTTAATTTAAAA
GGATCTAGGTGAAGATCCTTTTTGATAATCTCATGACCAAAATCCCTTAACGTGAGTTTTCGTTCCACTG
AGCGTCAGACCCCGTAGAAAAGATCAAAGGATCTTCTTGAGATCCTTTTTTTCTGCGCGTAATCTGCTGC
TTGCAAACAAAAAAACCACCGCTACCAGCGGTGGTTTGTTTGCCGGATCAAGAGCTACCAACTCTTTTTC
CGAAGGTAACTGGCTTCAGCAGAGCGCAGATACCAAATACTGTTCTTCTAGTGTAGCCGTAGTTAGGCCA
CCACTTCAAGAACTCTGTAGCACCGCCTACATACCTCGCTCTGCTAATCCTGTTACCAGTGGCTGCTGCC
AGTGGCGATAAGTCGTGTCTTACCGGGTTGGACTCAAGACGATAGTTACCGGATAAGGCGCAGCGGTCGG
GCTGAACGGGGGGTTCGTGCACACAGCCCAGCTTGGAGCGAACGACCTACACCGAACTGAGATACCTACA
GCGTGAGCTATGAGAAAGCGCCACGCTTCCCGAAGGGAGAAAGGCGGACAGGTATCCGGTAAGCGGCAGG
GTCGGAACAGGAGAGCGCACGAGGGAGCTTCCAGGGGGAAACGCCTGGTATCTTTATAGTCCTGTCGGGT
TTCGCCACCTCTGACTTGAGCGTCGATTTTTGTGATGCTCGTCAGGGGGGCGGAGCCTATGGAAAAACGC
CAGCAACGCGGCCTTTTTACGGTTCCTGGCCTTTTGCTGGCCTTTTGCTCACATGTTCTTTCCTGCGTTA
TCCCCTGATTCTGTGGATAACCGTATTACCGCCATGCAT
Features (pLannotate 1.2.2; 15 found; start..end, strand, type, name):
     61..364     +  enhancer       CMV enhancer: human cytomegalovirus immediate early enhancer
    365..568     +  promoter       CMV promoter: human cytomegalovirus (CMV) immediate early promoter
    591..671     +  misc_feature   MCS: multiple cloning site
    678..1604    +  CDS            ChR2(H134R): H134R mutant of an N-terminal fragment of channelrhodopsin-2 from the alga Chlamydomonas reinhardtii (Nagel et al., 2005) blue light-activated cation channel
   1617..2323    +  CDS            mCherry (fragment): monomeric derivative of DsRed fluorescent protein (Shaner et al., 2004) mammalian codon-optimized
   2341..2424    +  CDS            large T antigen (fragment): large T antigen from SV40 (simian virus 40)
   2447..2568    +  polyA_signal   SV40 poly(A) signal: SV40 polyadenylation signal
   2602..3030    -  rep_origin     f1 ori (sequence partly withheld): f1 bacteriophage origin of replication; arrow indicates direction of (+) strand synthesis
   3057..3161    +  promoter       AmpR promoter: bla
   3163..3520    +  promoter       SV40 promoter: SV40 enhancer and early promoter
   3555..4349    +  CDS            NeoR/KanR: aminoglycoside phosphotransferase from Tn5; aph(3')-II (or nptII); confers resistance to neomycin, kanamycin, and G418 (Geneticin®)
   4370..4522    +  CDS            ble (fragment): BLE_KLEPN - Experimental evidence at protein level: Swiss-Prot protein existence level 1. Binding protein with a strong affinity to the bleomycin family of antibiotics. Binds to CL990; an antimitotic-antibiotic compound. From Klebsiella pneumoniae.
   4581..4628    +  polyA_signal   HSV TK poly(A) signal: herpes simplex virus thymidine kinase polyadenylation signal (Cole and Stacy, 1985)
   4719..4735    -  polyA_signal   bGH poly(A) signal (fragment): bovine growth hormone polyadenylation signal
   4957..5545    +  rep_origin     ori: high-copy-number ColE1/pMB1/pBR322/pUC origin of replication
