[The description below was written by a language model from this plasmid's Addgene catalogue record and pLannotate feature annotations shown in this document.]
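Description:
CapChR1_pmCherry-N1 is a mammalian expression plasmid built on the Clontech N1-type backbone (pN1), about 5.7 kb in total, for expressing a calcium-permeable channelrhodopsin fused to a red fluorescent protein. It replicates in E. coli from a high-copy ColE1/pUC-type origin and also carries an f1 phage origin. Selection relies on a single Tn5 aminoglycoside phosphotransferase gene (NeoR/KanR) placed behind tandem bacterial (AmpR/bla) and SV40 early promoters and terminated by the HSV TK polyadenylation signal. This gene gives kanamycin resistance in bacteria and can confer G418 resistance in transfected mammalian cells.

The expression cassette uses the human CMV immediate-early enhancer and promoter, followed by residual multiple cloning site sequence, to drive the CapChR1 open reading frame. This is joined in frame at its C terminus to mCherry and followed by the SV40 polyadenylation signal. According to the record, CapChR1 is an engineered variant of Chlamydomonas reinhardtii channelrhodopsin-2 carrying the S63D, L132C, T159C and N258E substitutions, and the insert was assembled by Gibson cloning. The automated annotation labels the opsin region as ChR2(H134R). This most likely reflects the closest match in the annotation database rather than the recorded mutations, since H134R is not among the listed changes. Short fragment hits to SV40 large T antigen, ble and the bGH poly(A) signal are probably incidental matches to backbone sequence rather than functional parts.

The plasmid is intended for transient or selectable expression of CapChR1-mCherry in mammalian cells. There the light-gated channel can be used for optical control of calcium influx and signalling, with mCherry fluorescence reporting expression and membrane localisation.
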