Addgene plasmid #188031: CapChR1_pmCherry-N1
Purpose: Expresses CapChR1-mCherry in mammalian cells
Depositing lab: Peter Hegemann. Publication: Calcium-permeable channelrhodopsins for the photocontrol of calcium signalling. Fernandez Lahore RG, Pampaloni NP, Peter E, Heim MM, Tillert L, Vierock J, Oppermann J, Walther J, Schmitz D, Owald D, Plested AJR, Rost BR, Hegemann P. Nat Commun. 2022 Dec 21;13(1):7844. doi: 10.1038/s41467-022-35373-4. PubMed 36543773.
Backbone
  Vector backbone: pN1
  Backbone manufacturer: Clontech
  Backbone size w/o insert (bp): 4012
  Total vector size (bp): 5659
  Vector type: Mammalian Expression
Growth in bacteria
  Bacterial resistance: Kanamycin, 50 μg/mL
  Growth temperature: 37°C
  Growth strain: DH5alpha
  Copy number: Unknown
Gene/Insert
  Gene/Insert name: CapChR1-mCherry (alt name: Calcium permeable Channelrhodopsin 1)
  Species: Synthetic; Chlamydomonas reinhardtii
  Insert size (bp): 1647
  Mutation: S63D, L132C, T159C and N258E mutations in CrChR2
  Promoter: CMV
  Tag / fusion protein: mCherry (C terminal on insert)
  Cloning method: Gibson Cloning
  Sequencing primers: 5′ CMV-F; 3′ EGFP-C1-R
Terms and licenses: Academic/Nonprofit Terms; Industry Terms: Not Available to Industry
How to cite: CapChR1_pmCherry-N1 was a gift from Peter Hegemann (Addgene plasmid # 188031 ; http://n2t.net/addgene:188031 ; RRID:Addgene_188031)
