>Addgene plasmid #188031 | CapChR1_pmCherry-N1 | depositor partial sequence | sequence record 364838 | Insert sequence: CapChR1-mCherry
ATGGACTATGGCGGCGCTTTGTCTGCCGTCGGACGCGAACTTTTGTTCGTTACTAATCCTGTGGTGGTGA
ACGGGTCCGTCCTGGTCCCTGAGGATCAATGTTACTGTGCCGGATGGATTGAATCTCGCGGCACGAACGG
CGCTCAGACCGCGTCAAATGTCCTGCAGTGGCTTGCAGCAGGATTCGACATTTTGCTGCTGATGTTCTAT
GCCTACCAAACCTGGAAATCTACATGCGGCTGGGAGGAGATCTATGTGTGCGCCATTGAAATGGTTAAGG
TGATTCTCGAGTTCTTTTTTGAGTTTAAGAATCCCTCTATGCTCTACCTTGCCACAGGACACCGGGTGCA
GTGGCTGCGCTATGCAGAGTGGCTGCTCACTTGTCCTGTCATCTGTATCCACCTGAGCAACCTCACCGGC
CTGAGCAACGACTACAGCAGGAGAACCATGGGACTCCTTGTCTCAGACATCGGGTGTATCGTGTGGGGGG
CTACCAGCGCCATGGCAACCGGCTATGTTAAAGTCATCTTCTTTTGTCTTGGATTGTGCTATGGCGCGAA
CACATTTTTTCACGCCGCCAAAGCATATATCGAGGGTTATCATACTGTGCCAAAGGGTCGGTGCCGCCAG
GTCGTGACCGGCATGGCATGGCTGTTTTTCGTGAGCTGGGGTATGTTCCCAATTCTCTTCATTTTGGGGC
CCGAAGGTTTTGGCGTCCTGAGCGTCTATGGCTCCACCGTAGGTCACACGATTATTGATCTGATGAGTAA
AGAGTGTTGGGGGTTGTTGGGACACTACCTGCGCGTCCTGATCCACGAGCACATATTGATTCACGGAGAT
ATCCGCAAAACCACCAAACTGAACATCGGCGGAACGGAGATCGAGGTCGAGACTCTCGTCGAAGACGAAG
CCGAGGCCGGAGCCGTGCCAGCGGCCGCCGTGAGCAAGGGCGAGGAGGATAACATGGCCATCATCAAGGA
GTTCATGCGCTTCAAGGTGCACATGGAGGGCTCCGTGAACGGCCACGAGTTCGAGATCGAGGGCGAGGGC
GAGGGCCGCCCCTACGAGGGCACCCAGACCGCCAAGCTGAAGGTGACCAAGGGTGGCCCCCTGCCCTTCG
CCTGGGACATCCTGTCCCCTCAGTTCATGTACGGCTCCAAGGCCTACGTGAAGCACCCCGCCGACATCCC
CGACTACTTGAAGCTGTCCTTCCCCGAGGGCTTCAAGTGGGAGCGCGTGATGAACTTCGAGGACGGCGGC
GTGGTGACCGTGACCCAGGACTCCTCCCTGCAGGACGGCGAGTTCATCTACAAGGTGAAGCTGCGCGGCA
CCAACTTCCCCTCCGACGGCCCCGTAATGCAGAAGAAGACCATGGGCTGGGAGGCCTCCTCCGAGCGGAT
GTACCCCGAGGACGGCGCCCTGAAGGGCGAGATCAAGCAGAGGCTGAAGCTGAAGGACGGCGGCCACTAC
GACGCTGAGGTCAAGACCACCTACAAGGCCAAGAAGCCCGTGCAGCTGCCCGGCGCCTACAACGTCAACA
TCAAGTTGGACATCACCTCCCACAACGAGGACTACACCATCGTGGAACAGTACGAACGCGCCGAGGGCCG
CCACTCCACCGGCGGCATGGACGAGCTGTACAAGTAA
